>Addgene plasmid #48103 | pQMD | depositor full sequence | sequence record 69234 | pQMD sequence 10147 bps
GACCCTTTCCGACGCTCACCGGGCTGGTTGCCCTCGCCGCTGGGCTGGCGGCCGTCTATGGCCCTGCAAA
CGCGCCAGAAACGCCGTCGAAGCCGTGTGCGAGACACCGCGGCCGCCGGCGTTGTGGATACCTCGCGGAA
AACTTGGCCCTCACTGACAGATGAGGGGCGGACGTTGACACTTGAGGGGCCGACTCACCCGGCGCGGCGT
TGACAGATGAGGGGCAGGCTCGATTTCGGCCGGCGACGTGGAGCTGGCCAGCCTCGCAAATCGGCGAAAA
CGCCTGATTTTACGCGAGTTTCCCACAGATGATGTGGACAAGCCTGGGGATAAGTGCCCTGCGGTATTGA
CACTTGAGGGGCGCGACTACTGACAGATGAGGGGCGCGATCCTTGACACTTGAGGGGCAGAGTGCTGACA
GATGAGGGGCGCACCTATTGACATTTGAGGGGCTGTCCACAGGCAGAAAATCCAGCATTTGCAAGGGTTT
CCGCCCGTTTTTCGGCCACCGCTAACCTGTCTTTTAACCTGCTTTTAAACCAATATTTATAAACCTTGTT
TTTAACCAGGGCTGCGCCCTGTGCGCGTGACCGCGCACGCCGAAGGGGGGTGCCCCCCCTTCTCGAACCC
TCCCGGCCCGCTAACGCGGGCCTCCCATCCCCCCAGGGGCTGCGCCCCTCGGCCGCGAACGGCCTCACCC
CAAAAATGGCAGCCAAGCTGACCACTTCTGCGCTCGGCCCTTCCGGCTGGCTGGTTTATTGCTGATAAAT
CTGGAGCCGGTGAGCGTGGGTCTCGCGGTATCATTGCAGCACTGGGGCCAGATGGTAAGCCCTCCCGTAT
CGTAGTTATCTACACGACGGGGAGTCAGGCAACTATGGATGAACGAAATAGACAGATCGCTGAGATAGGT
GCCTCACTGATTAAGCATTGGTAACTGTCAGACCAAGTTTACTCATATATACTTTAGATTGATTTAAAAC
TTCATTTTTAATTTAAAAGGATCTAGGTGAAGATCCTTTTTGATAATCTCATGACCAAAATCCCTTAACG
TGAGTTTTCGTTCCACTGAGCGTCAGACCCCGTAGAAAAGATCAAAGGATCTTCTTGAGATCCTTTTTTT
CTGCGCGTAATCTGCTGCTTGCAAACAAAAAAACCACCGCTACCAGCGGTGGTTTGTTTGCCGGATCAAG
AGCTACCAACTCTTTTTCCGAAGGTAACTGGCTTCAGCAGAGCGCAGATACCAAATACTGTCCTTCTAGT
GTAGCCGTAGTTAGGCCACCACTTCAAGAACTCTGTAGCACCGCCTACATACCTCGCTCTGCTAATCCTG
TTACCAGTGGCTGCTGCCAGTGGCGATAAGTCGTGTCTTACCGGGTTGGACTCAAGACGATAGTTACCGG
ATAAGGCGCAGCGGTCGGGCTGAACGGGGGGTTCGTGCACACAGCCCAGCTTGGAGCGAACGACCTACAC
CGAACTGAGATACCTACAGCGTGAGCTATGAGAAAGCGCCACGCTTCCCGAAGGGAGAAAGGCGGACAGG
TATCCGGTAAGCGGCAGGGTCGGAACAGGAGAGCGCACGAGGGAGCTTCCAGGGGGAAACGCCTGGTATC
TTTATAGTCCTGTCGGGTTTCGCCACCTCTGACTTGAGCGTCGATTTTTGTGATGCTCGTCAGGGGGGCG
GAGCCTATGGAAAAACGCCAGCAACGCGGCCTTTTTACGGTTCCTGGCCTTTTGCTGGCCTTTTGCTCAC
ATGTTCAGCGCTTGAACTTGGCGTAGCGCTCGCGGGCGATTTCCAGGGTCGAGTTGCGGACGCGCTCGAA
GCGCTCCTTGTCCTTCTGCCACAGCGAGCGGACCGCCAGGCCGCGGACCGAGTTGAAGATCAGCCACAGG
ATGTCCTCCGCGTCGTCGCGGCTCAGGCCGCGCGACACCAGCACGCCCAGCCACATATCCTCGACGACGA
AGCGGTTGCGCTCGACGGTGCGCTGGATGCCCTCGCGCAGCGCCGGGTCGCGGTCGGCGGCCACGATCAG
GTCCAGCGAGATCGAGAAGTCGTCGTCCAGGAAGAACTCGGCGGCGTCGTCCAGCATCTGCTGGATGACG
TCGTCCTCGGGCTTCAGCTTGGCCAGGCGGGCGCGGCTGCGCTCGGTGATCTGCTCGTACAGCCACTCGA
AGGTGGCCAGCAGCAGTTCCAGCTTGGTCGGGAAGTGGTGCGACTGGGCGCCGCGGCTGACGCCGGCGGC
GCCCGGGACGTCGGCGATGCGGAAGCCGGCATAGCCCTTCTCGCGCAGGACGCCCAGGGCGGCGGCGATC
AGCTTGCCCTGGGTTTCCATCGCGCGCTCGGCCTGGGTGCGGCGCTTCGGCGACATGATGACCATTCGGG
GTCTCTCCCTGCTAGCATCAGGGTTATTGTATCATGAGCGGATACATATGTCAATGTACCGGAACAAACA
GACAATCTGGTCTGTTTGTACATGGTTGACGGATCGCCGCGAAGCCGCTAACTGCGCCGGTTAACAAACA
GACAATCTGGTCTGTTTGTAACTAGTAGAGGAAGCTTCCGCATGGAGCAGAAGCTGATCTCGGAAGAGGA
CCTGGGCTCGATTAATATGACTCTAGAGACAAGTTTGTACAAAAAAGCTGAACGAGAAACGTAAAATGAT
ATAAATATCAATATATTAAATTAGATTTTGCATAAAAAACAGACTACATAATACTGTAAAACACAACATA
TCCAGTCACTATGGCGGCCGCATTAGGCACCCCAGGCTTTACACTTTATGCTTCCGGCTCGTATAATGTG
TGGATTTTGAGTTAGGATCCGGCGAGATTTTCAGGAGCTAAGGAAGCTAAAATGGAGAAAAAAATCACTG
GATATACCACCGTTGATATATCCCAATGGCATCGTAAAGAACATTTTGAGGCATTTCAGTCAGTTGCTCA
ATGTACCTATAACCAGACCGTTCAGCTGGATATTACGGCCTTTTTAAAGACCGTAAAGAAAAATAAGCAC
AAGTTTTATCCGGCCTTTATTCACATTCTTGCCCGCCTGATGAATGCTCATCCGGAATTCCGTATGGCAA
TGAAAGACGGTGAGCTGGTGATATGGGATAGTGTTCACCCTTGTTACACCGTTTTCCATGAGCAAACTGA
AACGTTTTCATCGCTCTGGAGTGAATACCACGACGATTTCCGGCAGTTTCTACACATATATTCGCAAGAT
GTGGCGTGTTACGGTGAAAACCTGGCCTATTTCCCTAAAGGGTTTATTGAGAATATGTTTTTCGTCTCAG
CCAATCCCTGGGTGAGTTTCACCAGTTTTGATTTAAACGTGGCCAATATGGACAACTTCTTCGCCCCCGT
TTTCACCATGGGCAAATATTATACGCAAGGCGACAAGGTGCTGATGCCGCTGGCGATTCAGGTTCATCAT
GCCGTCTGTGATGGCTTCCATGTCGGCAGAATGCTTAATGAATTACAACAGTACTGCGATGAGTGGCAGG
GCGGGGCGTAAACGCGTCGTTCCACTGAGCGTCAGACCCCGTAGAAAAGATCAAAGGATCTTCTTGAGAT
CCTTTTTTTCTGCGCGTAATCTGCTGCTTGCAAACAAAAAAACCACCGCTACCAGCGGTGGTTTGTTTGC
CGGATCAAGAGCTACCAACTCTTTTTCCGAAGGTAACTGGCTTCAGCAGAGCGCAGATACCAAATACTGT
CCTTCTAGTGTAGCCGTAGTTAGGCCACCACTTCAAGAACTCTGTAGCACCGCCTACATACCTCGCTCTG
CTAATCCTGTTACCAGTGGCTGCTGCCAGTGGCGATAAGTCGTGTCTTACCGGGTTGGACTCAAGACGAT
AGTTACCGGATAAGGCGCAGCGGTCGGGCTGAACGGGGGGTTCGTGCACACAGCCCAGCTTGGAGCGAAC
GACCTACACCGAACTGAGATACCTACAGCGTGAGCTATGAGAAAGCGCCACGCTTCCCGAAGGGAGAAAG
GCGGACAGGTATCCGGTAAGCGGCAGGGTCGGAACAGGAGAGCGCACGAGGGAGCTTCCAGGGGGAAACG
CCTGGTATCTTTATAGTCCTGTCGGGTTTCGCCACCTCTGACTTGAGCGTCGATTTTTGTGATGCTCGTC
AGGGGGGCGGAGCCTATGGAAAAACGCCAGCAACGCGGCCTTTTTACGGTTCCTGGCCTTTTGCTGGCCT
TTTGCTCACATGTTCTTTCCTGCGTTATCCCCTGATTCTGTGGATAACCGTATTACCGCCTTTGAGTGAG
CTGATACCGCTCGCCGCAGCCGAACGACCGAGCGCAGCGAGTCAGTGAGCGAGGAAGCGGAAGAGCGCCC
AATACGCAAACCGCCTCTCCCCGCGCGTTGGCCGATTCATTAATGCAGCTGGCACGACAGGTTTCCCGAC
TGGAAAGCGGGCAGTGAGCGCAACGCAATTAATACGCGTGGATCCGGCTTACTAAAAGCCAGATAACAGT
ATGCGTATTTGCGCGCTGATTTTTGCGGTATAAGAATATATACTGATATGTATACCCGAAGTATGTCAAA
AAGAGGTGTGCTATGAAGCAGCGTATTACAGTGACAGTTGACAGCGACAGCTATCAGTTGCTCAAGGCAT
ATATGATGTCAATATCTCCGGTCTGGTAAGCACAACCATGCAGAATGAAGCCCGTCGTCTGCGTGCCGAA
CGCTGGAAAGCGGAAAATCAGGAAGGGATGGCTGAGGTCGCCCGGTTTATTGAAATGAACGGCTCTTTTG
CTGACGAGAACAGGGACTGGTGAAATGCAGTTTAAGGTTTACACCTATAAAAGAGAGAGCCGTTATCGTC
TGTTTGTGGATGTACAGAGTGATATTATTGACACGCCCGGGCGACGGATGGTGATCCCCCTGGCCAGTGC
ACGTCTGCTGTCAGATAAAGTCTCCCGTGAACTTTACCCGGTGGTGCATATCGGGGATGAAAGCTGGCGC
ATGATGACCACCGATATGGCCAGTGTGCCGGTCTCCGTTATCGGGGAAGAAGTGGCTGATCTCAGCCACC
GCGAAAATGACATCAAAAACGCCATTAACCTGATGTTCTGGGGAATATAAATGTCAGGCTCCGTTATACA
CAGCCAGTCTGCAGGTCGACCATAGTGACTGGATATGTTGTGTTTTACAGTATTATGTAGTCTGTTTTTT
ATGCAAAATCTAATTTAATATATTGATATTTATATCATTTTACGTTTCTCGTTCAGCTTTCTTGTACAAA
GTGGTGATATCGCTAGCTAGAGGTACCGAGCTCCAATTGGGATCCGGACTACAAGGACCACGACGGCGAC
TATAAGGACCACGACATCGACTACAAGGATGACGACGACAAGTGAGGATCCGGTGAAGTGACCCGCAAAA
AAAAAGGCCAGGGGATCGCTCCCCCGGCCTTTTTTTTGAATTCACTGGCCGTCGTTTTACAACGTCGTGA
CTGGGAAAACCCTGGCGTTACCCAACTTAATCGCCTTGCAGCACATCCCCCTTTCGCCAGCTGGCGTAAT
AGCGAAGAGGCCCGCACCGATCGCCCTTCCCAACAGTTGCGCAGCCTGAATGGCGAATGGCGCCTGATGC
GGTATTTTCTCCTTACGCATCTGTGCGGTATTTCACACCGCATATGGTGCACTCTCAGTACAATCTGCTC
TGATGCCGCATAGTTAAGCCAGCCCCGACACCCGCCAACACCCGCTGACGCGCCCTGACGGGCTTGTCTG
CTCCCGGCATCCGCTTACAGACAAGCTGTGACCGTCTCCGGGAGCTGCATGTGTCAGAGGTTTTCACCGT
CATCACCGAAACGCGCGAGACGAAAGGGCCTCGTGATACGCCTATTTTTATAGGTTAATGTCATGATAAT
AATGGTTTCTTAGCACCCTTTCTCGGTCCTTCAACGTTCCTGACAACGAGCCTCCTTTTCGCCAATCCAT
CGACAATCACCGCGAGTCCCTGCTCGAACGCTGCGTCCGGACCGGCTTCGTCGAAGGCGTCTATCGCGGC
CCGCAACAGCGGCGAGAGCGGAGCCTGTTCAACGGTGCCGCCGCGCTCGCCGGCATCGCTGTCGCCGGCC
TGCTCCTCAAGCACGGCCCCAACAGTGAAGTAGCTGATTGTCATCAGCGCATTGACGGCGTCCCCGGCCG
AAAAACCCGCCTCGCAGAGGAAGCGAAGCTGCGCGTCGGCCGTTTCCATCTGCGGTGCGCCCGGTCGCGT
GCCGGCATGGATGCGCGCGCCATCGCGGTAGGCGAGCAGCGCCTGCCTGAAGCTGCGGGCATTCCCGATC
AGAAATGAGCGCCAGTCGTCGTCGGCTCTCGGCACCGAATGCGTATGATTCTCCGCCAGCATGGCTTCGG
CCAGTGCGTCGAGCAGCGCCCGCTTGTTCCTGAAGTGCCAGTAAAGCGCCGGCTGCTGAACCCCCAACCG
TTCCGCCAGTTTGCGTGTCGTCAGACCGTCTACGCCGACCTCGTTCAACAGGTCCAGGGCGGCACGGATC
ACTGTATTCGGCTGCAACTTTGTCATGATTGACACTTTATCACTGATAAACATAATATGTCCACCAACTT
ATCAGTGATAAAGAATCCGCGCGTTCAATCGGACCAGCGGAGGCTGGTCCGGAGGCCAGACGTGAAACCC
AACATACCCCTGATCGTAATTCTGAGCACTGTCGCGCTCGACGCTGTCGGCATCGGCCTGATTATGCCGG
TGCTGCCGGGCCTCCTGCGCGATCTGGTTCACTCGAACGACGTCACCGCCCACTATGGCATTCTGCTGGC
GCTGTATGCGTTGGTGCAATTTGCCTGCGCACCTGTGCTGGGCGCGCTGTCGGATCGTTTCGGGCGGCGG
CCAATCTTGCTCGTCTCGCTGGCCGGCGCCACTGTCGACTACGCCATCATGGCGACAGCGCCTTTCCTTT
GGGTTCTCTATATCGGGCGGATCGTGGCCGGCATCACCGGGGCGACTGGGGCGGTAGCCGGCGCTTATAT
TGCCGATATCACTGATGGCGATGAGCGCGCGCGGCACTTCGGCTTCATGAGCGCCTGTTTCGGGTTCGGG
ATGGTCGCGGGACCTGTGCTCGGTGGGCTGATGGGCGGTTTCTCCCCCCACGCTCCGTTCTTCGCCGCGG
CAGCCTTGAACGGCCTCAATTTCCTGACGGGCTGTTTCCTTTTGCCGGAGTCGCACAAAGGCGAACGCCG
GCCGTTACGCCGGGAGGCTCTCAACCCGCTCGCTTCGTTCCGGTGGGCCCGGGGCATGACCGTCGTCGCC
GCCCTGATGGCGGTCTTCTTCATCATGCAACTTGTCGGACAGGTGCCGGCCGCGCTTTGGGTCATTTTCG
GCGAGGATCGCTTTCACTGGGACGCGACCACGATCGGCATTTCGCTTGCCGCATTTGGCATTCTGCATTC
ACTCGCCCAGGCAATGATCACCGGCCCTGTAGCCGCCCGGCTCGGCGAAAGGCGGGCACTCATGCTCGGA
ATGATTGCCGACGGCACAGGCTACATCCTGCTTGCCTTCGCGACACGGGGATGGATGGCGTTCCCGATCA
TGGTCCTGCTTGCTTCGGGTGGCATCGGAATGCCGGCGCTGCAAGCAATGTTGTCCAGGCAGGTGGATGA
GGAACGTCAGGGGCAGCTGCAAGGCTCACTGGCGGCGCTCACCAGCCTGACCTCGATCGTCGGACCCCTC
CTCTTCACGGCGATCTATGCGGCTTCTATAACAACGTGGAACGGGTGGGCATGGATTGCAGGCGCTGCCC
TCTACTTGCTCTGCCTGCCGGCGCTGCGTCGCGGGCTTTGGAGCGGCGCAGGGCAACGAGCCGATCGCTG
ATCGTGGAAACGATAGGCCTATGCCATGCGGGTCAAGGCGACTTCCGGCAAGCTATACGCGCCCTAGAAT
TGTCAATTTTAATCCTCTGTTTATCGGCAGTTCGTAGAGCGCGCCGTGCGTCCCGAGCGATACTGAGCGA
AGCAAGTGCGTCGAGCAGTGCCCGCTTGTTCCTGAAATGCCAGTAAAGCGCTGGCTGCTGAACCCCCAGC
CGGAACTGACCCCACAAGGCCCTAGCGTTTGCAATGCACCAGGTCATCATTGACCCAGGCGTGTTCCACC
AGGCCGCTGCCTCGCAACTCTTCGCAGGCTTCGCCGACCTGCTCGCGCCACTTCTTCACGCGGGTGGAAT
CCGATCCGCACATGAGGCGGAAGGTTTCCAGCTTGAGCGGGTACGGCTCCCGGTGCGAGCTGAAATAGTC
GAACATCCGTCGGGCCGTCGGCGACAGCTTGCGGTACTTCTCCCATATGAATTTCGTGTAGTGGTCGCCA
GCAAACAGCACGACGATTTCCTCGTCGATCAGGACCTGGCAACGGGACGTTTTCTTGCCACGGTCCAGGA
CGCGGAAGCGGTGCAGCAGCGACACCGATTCCAGGTGCCCAACGCGGTCGGACGTGAAGCCCATCGCCGT
CGCCTGTAGGCGCGACAGGCATTCCTCGGCCTTCGTGTAATACCGGCCATTGATCGACCAGCCCAGGTCC
TGGCAAAGCTCGTAGAACGTGAAGGTGATCGGCTCGCCGATAGGGGTGCGCTTCGCGTACTCCAACACCT
GCTGCCACACCAGTTCGTCATCGTCGGCCCGCAGCTCGACGCCGGTGTAGGTGATCTTCACGTCCTTGTT
GACGTGGAAAATGACCTTGTTTTGCAGCGCCTCGCGCGGGATTTTCTTGTTGCGCGTGGTGAACAGGGCA
GAGCGGGCCGTGTCGTTTGGCATCGCTCGCATCGTGTCCGGCCACGGCGCAATATCGAACAAGGAAAGCT
GCATTTCCTTGATCTGCTGCTTCGTGTGTTTCAGCAACGCGGCCTGCTTGGCCTCGCTGACCTGTTTTGC
CAGGTCCTCGCCGGCGGTTTTTCGCTTCTTGGTCGTCATAGTTCCTCGCGTGTCGATGGTCATCGACTTC
GCCAAACCTGCCGCCTCCTGTTCGAGACGACGCGAACGCTCCACGGCGGCCGATGGCGCGGGCAGGGCAG
GGGGAGCCAGTTGCACGCTGTCGCGCTCGATCTTGGCCGTAGCTTGCTGGACCATCGAGCCGACGGACTG
GAAGGTTTCGCGGGGCGCACGCATGACGGTGCGGCTTGCGATGGTTTCGGCATCCTCGGCGGAAAACCCC
GCGTCGATCAGTTCTTGCCTGTATGCCTTCCGGTCAAACGTCCGATTCATTCACCCTCCTTGCGGGATTG
CCCCGACTCACGCCGGGGCAATGTGCCCTTATTCCTGATTTGACCCGCCTGGTGCCTTGGTGTCCAGATA
ATCCACCTTATCGGCAATGAAGTCGGTCCCGTAGACCGTCTGGCCGTCCTTCTCGTACTTGGTATTCCGA
ATCTTGCCCTGCACGAATACCAGCTCCGCGAAGTCGCTCTTCTTGATGGAGCGCATGGGGACGTGCTTGG
CAATCACGCGCACCCCCCGGCCGTTTTAGCGGCTAAAAAAGTCATGGCTCTGCCCTCGGGCGGACCACGC
CCATCATGACCTTGCCAAGCTCGTCCTGCTTCTCTTCGATCTTCGCCAGCAGGGCGAGGATCGTGGCATC
ACCGAACCGCGCCGTGCGCGGGTCGTCGGTGAGCCAGAGTTTCAGCAGGCCGCCCAGGCGGCCCAGGTCG
CCATTGATGCGGGCCAGCTCGCGGACGTGCTCATAGTCCACGACGCCCGTGATTTTGTAGCCCTGGCCGA
CGGCCAGCAGGTAGGCCTACAGGCTCATGCCGGCCGCCGCCGCCTTTTCCTCAATCGCTCTTCGTTCGTC
TGGAAGGCAGTACACCTTGATAGGTGGGCTGCCCTTCCTGGTTGGCTTGGTTTCATCAGCCATCCGCTTG
CCCTCATCTGTTACGCCGGCGGTAGCCGGCCAGCCTCGCAGAGCAGGATTCCCGTTGAGCACCGCCAGGT
GCGAATAAGGGACAGTGAAGAAGGAACACCCGCTCGCGGGTGGGCCTACTTCACCTATCCTGCCCGGCTG
ACGCCGTTGGATACACCAAGGAAAGTCTACACGAACCCTTTGGCAAAATCCTGTATATCGTGCGAAAAAG
GATGGATATACCGAAAAAATCGCTATAATGACCCCGAAGCAGGGTTATGCAGCGGAAAAGATCCGTC
Features (pLannotate 1.2.2; 28 found; start..end, strand, type, name):
     11..642     +  rep_origin     oriV: incP origin of replication
    720..933     +  CDS            bla(M) (fragment): β-lactamase lacking the signal sequence; bla(M); allows cytosolic expression of β-lactamase
   1105..1693    +  rep_origin     ori: high-copy-number ColE1/pMB1/pBR322/pUC origin of replication
   1758..2366    -  CDS            cymR: CYMR_PSEPU - Experimental evidence at transcript level: Swiss-Prot protein existence level 2. Involved in the repression of the cym and cmt operons which are responsible of the p-cymene degradation. From Pseudomonas putida (Arthrobacter siderocapsulatus).
   2397..2428    -  promoter       AmpR promoter (fragment): bla
   2443..2470    +  protein_bind   CuO: CymR-binding P2 operator sequence from the p-cmt operon of Pseudomonas putida (Mullick et al., 2006) CymR
   2513..2540    +  protein_bind   CuO: CymR-binding P2 operator sequence from the p-cmt operon of Pseudomonas putida (Mullick et al., 2006) CymR
   2619..2743    +  protein_bind   attR1: mutant version of attR; recombination site for the Gateway® LR reaction LR Clonase™
   2768..2798    +  promoter       lac UV5 promoter: E. coli lac promoter with an "up" mutation
   2823..2851    +  promoter       cat promoter (fragment): promoter of the E. coli cat gene encoding chloramphenicol acetyltransferase
   2852..3511    +  CDS            CmR: chloramphenicol acetyltransferase; cat; confers resistance to chloramphenicol
   3564..4152    +  rep_origin     ori: high-copy-number ColE1/pMB1/pBR322/pUC origin of replication
   4335..4427    +  CDS            lacI (fragment): lac repressor; lacI; The lac repressor binds to the lac operator to inhibit transcription in E. coli. This inhibition can be relieved by adding lactose or isopropyl-β-D-thiogalactopyranoside (IPTG).
   4445..4531    +  intron         PDK intron (fragment): pdk; modified pyruvate orthophosphate dikinase intron from Flaveria trinervia 3.0
   4622..4780    +  CDS            ccdA (fragment): CCDA_ECO57 - Also known as H, letA. Experimental evidence at protein level: Swiss-Prot protein existence level 1. Antitoxin component of a type II toxin-antitoxin (TA) system which inhibits the post-segregational killing (PSK) of plasmid-free cells, also referred to as a plasmid addiction system. Binds to and blocks the activity of CcdB; will also remove bound CcdB protein from the CcdB-GyrA complex by forming a CcdA-CcdB complex, a process termed rejuvenation. Functions as a transcriptional corepressor for the ccdAB operon, repression also requires CcdB (By similarity). From Escherichia coli
   4785..5087    +  CDS            ccdB: CCDB_ECOLI - Also known as G, letB, letD. Experimental evidence at protein level: Swiss-Prot protein existence level 1. Toxic component of a type II toxin-antitoxin (TA) system, functioning in plasmid maintainence. Responsible for the post- segregational killing (PSK) of plasmid-free cells, also referred to as a plasmid addiction system. Half-life of over 2 hours. Cell killing by CcdB is accompanied by filamentation, defects in chromosome and plasmid segregation, defects in cell division, formation of anucleate cells, decreased DNA synthesis and plasmid loss. Interferes with the activity of DN
   5131..5255    -  protein_bind   attR2: mutant version of attR; recombination site for the Gateway® LR reaction LR Clonase™
   5336..5358    +  CDS            3xFLAG (fragment): three tandem FLAG® epitope tags
   5430..5587    +  CDS            lacZα (fragment): LacZα fragment of β-galactosidase; lacZ fragment
   5593..5692    -  misc_feature   bom (fragment): basis of mobility region from pBR322
   5794..5829    -  CDS            rop (fragment): Rop protein, which maintains plasmids at low copy number; rop
   5894..6536    -  CDS            TetR (fragment): tetracycline resistance regulatory protein; tetR
   6642..7841    +  CDS            TcR: tetracycline efflux protein; tetA; confers resistance to tetracycline
   7900..8052    -  CDS            tetR (fragment): TETR1_ECOLX - Experimental evidence at protein level: Swiss-Prot protein existence level 1. TetR is the repressor of the tetracycline resistance element; its N-terminal region forms a helix-turn-helix structure and binds DNA. Binding of tetracycline to TetR reduces the repressor affinity for the tetracycline resistance gene (tetA) promoter operator sites. From Escherichia coli.
   8072..9220    -  CDS            trfA: trans-acting replication protein that binds to and activates oriV
   9350..9454    -  CDS            traI (fragment): TRAI6_ECOLX - Experimental evidence at protein level: Swiss-Prot protein existence level 1. The initiation process of transfer DNA synthesis requires the interaction of at least three plasmid-specific components (TraH, I, and J) at the transfer origin resulting in the assembly of a specialised nucleoprotein complex - the relaxosome. Site- and strand-specific cleavage at the transfer origin is dependent on TraI and TraJ. From Escherichia coli.
   9492..9863    -  CDS            traJ: oriT-recognizing protein; traJ
   9896..10005   -  oriT           oriT: incP origin of transfer
