[The description below was written by a language model from this plasmid's Addgene catalogue record and pLannotate feature annotations shown in this document.]
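Description:
pQMD is an empty Gateway destination vector for cumate-inducible bacterial expression of N-terminally myc-tagged fusion proteins. It was made by inserting a Gateway cassette between the XbaI and Acc65I sites of the pQM backbone, and comes from a cumate-regulated expression system developed for sphingomonads and other Alphaproteobacteria. The backbone is a broad-host-range IncP replicon carrying oriV and the trfA replication initiator gene. An IncP oriT with traJ should allow conjugative mobilisation from a suitable donor into non-E. coli hosts. A ColE1/pMB1-type origin is also annotated in the backbone for propagation in E. coli. Selection is by tetracycline through the tetA efflux gene with its tetR regulator, and the unrecombined vector additionally confers chloramphenicol resistance through the cat gene inside the Gateway cassette.

Regulation relies on the Pseudomonas putida repressor CymR, whose gene is transcribed divergently from the expression cassette. CymR binds two annotated CuO operator copies that lie in the region of the PQ5 promoter named in the catalogue record, and cumate relieves this repression. The feature table does not annotate PQ5 or the myc tag themselves. Downstream lies the attR1–attR2 cassette containing CmR and the ccdB toxin gene, so the plasmid has to be maintained in a ccdB-resistant strain. An LR reaction with an entry clone replaces this cassette with the gene of interest, placing it behind the myc tag, and loss of ccdB counterselects unrecombined vector. Several short annotated fragments (bla, lacI, PDK intron, 3xFLAG, lacZα, rop, bom) and a second ColE1 origin within the cassette appear to be cloning remnants or partial matches rather than functional parts. The depositor notes minor sequence discrepancies that are not thought to affect function.
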