Addgene plasmid #48103: pQMD
Purpose: (Empty Backbone) Destination plasmid (Gateway cloning) for cumate-inducible expression of myc-tagged fusion protein
Depositing lab: Julia Vorholt. Depositing organization: ETH Zurich (Swiss Federal Institute of Technology). Publication: Cumate-inducible gene expression system for sphingomonads and other Alphaproteobacteria. Kaczmarczyk A, Vorholt JA, Francez-Charlot A. Appl Environ Microbiol. 2013 Nov;79(21):6795-802. doi: 10.1128/AEM.02296-13. Epub 2013 Aug 30. PubMed 23995928.
Backbone
  Vector backbone: pQM
  Backbone manufacturer: Andreas Kaczmarczyk
  Backbone size (bp): 7502
  Modifications to backbone: Insertion of Gateway cassette between Xba-Acc65I sites
  Vector type: Bacterial Expression
  Promoter: PQ5
  Tag / fusion protein: myc tag (N terminal on backbone)
Growth in bacteria
  Bacterial resistance: Chloramphenicol and Tetracycline, 25 & 10 μg/mL
  Growth temperature: 37°C
  Growth strain: ccdB Survival
  Growth instructions: Grow in ccdB-resistant E. coli strain
  Copy number: Unknown
Terms and licenses: Academic/Nonprofit Terms; Industry Terms: Not Available to Industry
Depositor comments: Note that there are some small discrepancies between Addgene's quality control sequence and the depositor's assembled sequence. The depositing lab does not believe these discrepancies affect plasmid function.
How to cite: pQMD was a gift from Julia Vorholt (Addgene plasmid # 48103 ; http://n2t.net/addgene:48103 ; RRID:Addgene_48103)
