>Addgene plasmid #48103 | pQMD | addgene partial sequence | sequence record 75273 | CAT-R 5'-GCAACTGACTGAAATGCCTC-3'
CATTGGGATATATCAACGGTGGTATATCCAGTGATTTTTTTCTCCATTTTAGCTTCCTTAGCTCCTGAAA
ATCTCGACGGATCCTAACTCAAAATCCACACATTATACGAGCCGGAAGCATAAAGTGTAAAGCCTGGGGT
GCCTAATGCGGCCGCCATAGTGACTGGATATGTTGTGTTTTACAGTATTATGTAGTCTGTTTTTTATGCA
AAATCTAATTTAATATATTGATATTTATATCATTTTACGTTTCTCGTTCAGCTTTTTTGTACAAACTTGT
CTCTAGAGTCATATTAATCGAGCCCAGGTCCTCTTCCGAGATCAGCTTCTGCTCCATGCGGAAGCTTCCT
CTACTAGTTACAAACAGACCAGATTGTCTGTTTGTTAACCGGCGCAGTTAGCGGCTTCGCGGCGATCCGT
CAACCATGTACAAACAGACCAGATTGTCTGTTTGTTCCGGTACATTGACATATGTATCCGCTCATGATAC
AATAACCCTGATGCTAGCAGGGAGAGACCCCGAATGGTCATCATGTCGCCGAAGCGCCGCACCCAGGCCG
AGCGCGCGATGGAAACCCAGGGCAAGCTGATCGCCGCCGCCCTGGGCGTCCTGCGCGAGAAGGGCTATGC
CGGCTTCCGCATCGCCGACGTCCCGGGC
