>Addgene plasmid #48103 | pQMD | addgene partial sequence | sequence record 75809 | ccdb-Fwd 5'-GCATGATGACCACCGATATG-3'
GACATCAAAAACGCCATTAACCTGATGTTCTGGGGAATATAAATGTCAGGCTCCCTTATACACAGCCAGT
CTGCAGGTCGACCATAGTGACTGGATATGTTGTGTTTTACAGTATTATGTAGTCTGTTTTTTATGCAAAA
TCTAATTTAATATATTGATATTTATATCATTTTACGTTTCTCGTTCAGCTTTCTTGTACAAAGTGGTGAT
ATCGCTAGCTAGAGGTACCGAGCTCCAATTGGGATCCGGACTACAAGGACCACGACGGCGACTATAAGGA
CCACGACATCGACTACAAGGATGACGACGACAAGTGAGGATCCGGTGAAGTGACCCGCAAAAAAAAAGGC
CAGGGGATCGCTCCCCCGGCCTTTTTTTTGAATTCACTGGCCGTCGTTTTACAACGTCGTGACTGGGAAA
ACCCTGGCGTTACCCAACTTAATCGCCTTGCAGCACATCCCCCTTTCGCCAGCTGGCGTAATAGCGAAGA
GGCCCGCACCGATCGCCCTTCCCAACAGTTGCGCAGCCTGAATGGCGAATGGCGCCTGATGCGGTATTTT
CTCCTTACGCATCTGTGCGGTATTTCACACCGCATATGGTGCACTCTCAGTACAATCTGCTCTGATGCCG
CATAGTTAAGCCAGCCCCGACACCCGCCAACACCCGCTGACGCGCCCTGACGGGCTTGTCTGCTCCCGGC
ATCCGCTTACAGACAAGCTGTGACCGTCTCCGGGAGCTGCATGTGTCAGAGGTTTTCACCGTCATCACCG
AAACGCGCGAGACGAAAGGGCCTCGTGATACGCCTATTTTTATAGGTTAATGTCATGATAATAATGGTTT
CTTAGCACCCTTTCTCGGTCCTTCAACGTTCCTGACAACGAGCCTCCTTTTCGCCAATCCATCGACAATC
ACCGCGAGTCCCTGCTCGAACGCTGCGTCCGGACCGG
